Addgene plasmid #152331: pGBW-m4134209
Purpose: Mammalian expression plasmid for SARS-CoV-2 RNA-dependent RNA polymerase
Depositing lab: Ginkgo Bioworks & Benjie Chen. Depositing organization: Ginkgo Bioworks.
Backbone
  Vector backbone: pTwist_CMV_Puro_6
  Backbone size w/o insert (bp): 6080
  Vector type: Mammalian Expression
  Selectable markers: Puromycin
Growth in bacteria
  Bacterial resistance: Ampicillin, 100 μg/mL
  Growth temperature: 37°C
  Growth strain: DH5alpha
  Copy number: High Copy
Gene/Insert
  Gene/Insert name: SARS-CoV-2 RNA-dependent RNA polymerase
  Species: Severe acute respiratory syndrome coronavirus 2
  Insert size (bp): 2789
  Mutation: wt
  Entrez Gene: ORF1ab (a.k.a. GU280_gp01)
  Promoter: CMV
  Tag / fusion protein: Cleavable TEV;S-tag (C terminal on backbone)
  Cloning method: Unknown
Resource information
  A portion of this plasmid was derived from a plasmid made by: GinkgoBioworks
Depositor comments: NCBI reference sequence: YP_009725307.1
How to cite: pGBW-m4134209 was a gift from Ginkgo Bioworks & Benjie Chen (Addgene plasmid # 152331 ; http://n2t.net/addgene:152331 ; RRID:Addgene_152331)
