[The description below was written by a language model from this plasmid's Addgene catalogue record and pLannotate feature annotations shown in this document.]
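Description:
pGBW-m4134209 is a mammalian expression plasmid built on the pTwist_CMV_Puro_6 backbone that carries the wild-type coding sequence for the SARS-CoV-2 RNA-dependent RNA polymerase, a mature product of the viral ORF1ab polyprotein. The full sequence is about 8.9 kb, of which roughly 2.8 kb is insert. In bacteria it is maintained at high copy through a ColE1/pUC-type origin and selected with ampicillin via a complete AmpR (β-lactamase) gene. A short additional β-lactamase fragment detected elsewhere in the backbone appears to be only a remnant.

The polymerase open reading frame is driven by the human cytomegalovirus immediate-early enhancer and promoter and is annotated as a fragment of the SARS-CoV-2 replicase polyprotein spanning the plasmid's numbering origin. The automated annotation text attached to that match describes a different replicase subunit, the 2'-O-methyltransferase, and simply reflects the polyprotein database entry rather than the insert itself. According to the catalogue record, the backbone adds a C-terminal S-tag preceded by a TEV protease cleavage site, allowing detection or affinity capture followed by tag removal. These small elements are not separately called in the feature table. Transcripts end at an SV40 polyadenylation signal.

A separate cassette places puromycin N-acetyltransferase under the human ubiquitin C promoter with a synthetic poly(A) signal, permitting selection of transfected or stably expressing mammalian cells. The β-globin insulator elements, the rrnG and T7 terminators and an upstream synthetic poly(A) signal likely limit transcriptional read-through between the plasmid's units. The construct is suited to expressing tagged viral polymerase in mammalian cells for biochemical, interaction or functional studies.
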