Features (pLannotate 1.2.2; 19 found; start..end, strand, type, name):
   2916..3037    -  polyA_signal   SV40 poly(A) signal: SV40 polyadenylation signal
   3060..3129    -  CDS            large T antigen (fragment): large T antigen from SV40 (simian virus 40)
   3152..3198    +  terminator     T7 terminator: transcription terminator for bacteriophage T7 RNA polymerase
   3228..3364    +  terminator     rrnG terminator: transcription terminator from the E. coli ribosomal RNA rrnG operon (Albrechtsen et al., 1991)
   3409..3480    +  misc_feature   3' β-globin insulator: insulator downstream of the human β-globin locus (Farrell et al., 2002)
   3706..4294    -  rep_origin     ori: high-copy-number ColE1/pMB1/pBR322/pUC origin of replication
   4466..4530    -  CDS            bla(M) (fragment): β-lactamase lacking the signal sequence; bla(M); allows cytosolic expression of β-lactamase
   4794..6003    +  promoter       UbC promoter: human ubiquitin C promoter
   6007..6604    +  CDS            PuroR (fragment): puromycin N-acetyltransferase; pac from Streptomyces; confers resistance to puromycin
   6633..6681    +  polyA_signal   poly(A) signal: synthetic polyadenylation signal
   6947..7807    +  CDS            AmpR: β-lactamase; bla; confers resistance to ampicillin, carbenicillin, and related antibiotics
   7820..7956    +  terminator     rrnG terminator: transcription terminator from the E. coli ribosomal RNA rrnG operon (Albrechtsen et al., 1991)
   8101..8172    +  misc_feature   5' β-globin insulator: insulator upstream of the human β-globin locus (Farrell et al., 2002)
   8177..8223    -  terminator     T7 terminator: transcription terminator for bacteriophage T7 RNA polymerase
   8241..8289    -  polyA_signal   poly(A) signal: synthetic polyadenylation signal
   8370..8673    +  enhancer       CMV enhancer: human cytomegalovirus immediate early enhancer
   8746..8763    -  promoter       CMV promoter (fragment): human cytomegalovirus (CMV) immediate early promoter
   8826..8877    +  promoter       CMVd2 promoter: truncated human cytomegalovirus (CMV) immediate early promoter that yields moderately reduced expression relative to the full-length promoter
   8847..2800    +  CDS            rep (fragment) (across the origin): R1AB_SARS2 - Experimental evidence at protein level: Swiss-Prot protein existence level 1. [2'-O-methyltransferase]: Methyltransferase that mediates mRNA cap 2'-O-ribose methylation to the 5'-cap structure of viral mRNAs. N7-methyl guanosine cap is a prerequisite for binding of nsp16. Therefore plays an essential role in viral mRNAs cap methylation which is essential to evade immune system. From Severe acute respiratory syndrome coronavirus 2 (2019-nCoV) (SARS-CoV-2).
>Addgene plasmid #152331 | pGBW-m4134209 | depositor full sequence | sequence record 295343 | Full Sequence
CACCATGGCTGATGCACAATCGTTTTTAAACCGGGTTTGCGGTGTAAGTGCAGCCCGTCTTACACCGTGC
GGCACAGGCACTAGTACTGATGTCGTATACAGGGCTTTTGACATCTACAATGATAAAGTAGCTGGTTTTG
CTAAATTCCTAAAAACTAATTGTTGTCGCTTCCAAGAAAAGGACGAAGATGACAATTTAATTGATTCTTA
CTTTGTAGTTAAGAGACACACTTTCTCTAACTACCAACATGAAGAAACAATTTATAATTTACTTAAGGAT
TGTCCAGCTGTTGCTAAACATGACTTCTTTAAGTTTAGAATAGACGGTGACATGGTACCACATATATCAC
GTCAACGTCTTACTAAATACACAATGGCAGACCTCGTCTATGCTTTAAGGCATTTTGATGAAGGTAATTG
TGACACATTAAAAGAAATACTTGTCACATACAATTGTTGTGATGATGATTATTTCAATAAAAAGGACTGG
TATGATTTTGTAGAAAACCCAGATATATTACGCGTATACGCCAACTTAGGTGAACGTGTACGCCAAGCTT
TGTTAAAAACAGTACAATTCTGTGATGCCATGCGAAATGCTGGTATTGTTGGTGTACTGACATTAGATAA
TCAAGATCTCAATGGTAACTGGTATGATTTCGGTGATTTCATACAAACCACGCCAGGTAGTGGAGTTCCT
GTTGTAGATTCTTATTATTCATTGTTAATGCCTATATTAACCTTGACCAGGGCTTTAACTGCAGAGTCAC
ATGTTGACACTGACTTAACAAAGCCTTACATTAAGTGGGATTTGTTAAAATATGACTTCACGGAAGAGAG
GTTAAAACTCTTTGACCGTTATTTTAAATATTGGGATCAGACATACCACCCAAATTGTGTTAACTGTTTG
GATGACAGATGCATTCTGCATTGTGCAAACTTTAATGTTTTATTCTCTACAGTGTTCCCACCTACAAGTT
TTGGACCACTAGTGAGAAAAATATTTGTTGATGGTGTTCCATTTGTAGTTTCAACTGGATACCACTTCAG
AGAGCTAGGTGTTGTACATAATCAGGATGTAAACTTACATAGCTCTAGACTTAGTTTTAAGGAATTACTT
GTGTATGCTGCTGACCCTGCTATGCACGCTGCTTCTGGTAATCTATTACTAGATAAACGCACTACGTGCT
TTTCAGTAGCTGCACTTACTAACAATGTTGCTTTTCAAACTGTCAAACCCGGTAATTTTAACAAAGACTT
CTATGACTTTGCTGTGTCTAAGGGTTTCTTTAAGGAAGGAAGTTCTGTTGAATTAAAACACTTCTTCTTT
GCTCAGGATGGTAATGCTGCTATCAGCGATTATGACTACTATCGTTATAATCTACCAACAATGTGTGATA
TCAGACAACTACTATTTGTAGTTGAAGTTGTTGATAAGTACTTTGATTGTTACGATGGTGGCTGTATTAA
TGCTAACCAAGTCATCGTCAACAACCTAGACAAATCAGCTGGTTTTCCATTTAATAAATGGGGTAAGGCT
AGACTTTATTATGATTCAATGAGTTATGAGGATCAAGATGCACTTTTCGCATATACAAAACGTAATGTCA
TCCCTACTATAACTCAAATGAATCTTAAGTATGCCATTAGTGCAAAGAATAGAGCTCGCACCGTAGCTGG
TGTCTCTATCTGTAGTACTATGACCAATAGACAGTTTCATCAAAAATTATTGAAATCAATAGCCGCCACT
AGAGGAGCTACTGTAGTAATTGGAACAAGCAAATTCTATGGTGGTTGGCACAACATGTTAAAAACTGTTT
ATAGTGATGTAGAAAACCCTCACCTTATGGGTTGGGATTATCCTAAATGTGATAGAGCCATGCCTAACAT
GCTTAGAATTATGGCCTCACTTGTTCTTGCTCGCAAACATACAACGTGTTGTAGCTTGTCACACCGTTTC
TATAGATTAGCTAATGAGTGTGCTCAAGTATTGAGTGAAATGGTCATGTGTGGCGGTTCACTATATGTTA
AACCAGGTGGAACCTCATCAGGAGATGCCACAACTGCTTATGCTAATAGTGTTTTTAACATTTGTCAAGC
TGTCACGGCCAATGTTAATGCACTTTTATCTACTGATGGTAACAAAATTGCCGATAAGTATGTCCGCAAT
TTACAACACAGACTTTATGAGTGTCTCTATAGAAATAGAGATGTTGACACAGACTTTGTGAATGAGTTTT
ACGCATATTTGCGTAAACATTTCTCAATGATGATACTCTCTGACGATGCTGTTGTGTGTTTCAATAGCAC
TTATGCATCTCAAGGTCTAGTGGCTAGCATAAAGAACTTTAAGTCAGTTCTTTATTATCAAAACAATGTT
TTTATGTCTGAAGCAAAATGTTGGACTGAGACTGACCTTACTAAAGGACCTCATGAATTTTGCTCTCAAC
ATACAATGCTAGTTAAACAGGGTGATGATTATGTGTACCTTCCTTACCCAGATCCATCAAGAATCCTAGG
GGCCGGCTGTTTTGTAGATGATATCGTAAAAACAGATGGTACACTTATGATTGAACGGTTCGTGTCTTTA
GCTATAGATGCTTACCCACTTACTAAACATCCTAATCAGGAGTATGCTGATGTCTTTCATTTGTACTTAC
AATACATAAGAAAGCTACATGATGAGTTAACAGGACACATGTTAGACATGTATTCTGTTATGCTTACTAA
TGATAACACTTCAAGGTATTGGGAACCTGAGTTTTATGAGGCTATGTACACACCGCATACAGTCTTAGAA
AACCTTTACTTTCAGTCGAAAGAAACCGCGGCAGCTAAGTTCGAGAGGCAGCACATGGACAGTTAAGCTA
GCTTGACTGACTGAGATACAGCGTACCTTCAGCTCACAGACATGATAAGATACATTGATGAGTTTGGACA
AACCACAACTAGAATGCAGTGAAAAAAATGCTTTATTTGTGAAATTTGTGATGCTATTGCTTTATTTGTA
ACCATTATAAGCTGCAATAAACAAGTTAACAACAACAATTGCATTCATTTTATGTTTCAGGTTCAGGGGG
AGGTGTGGGAGGTTTTTTAAAGCAAGTAAAACCTCTACAAATGTGGTATTGGCCCATCTCTATCGGTATC
GTAGCATAACCCCTTGGGGCCTCTAAACGGGTCTTGAGGGGTTTTTTGTGCCCCTCGGGCCGGATTGCTA
TCTACCGGCATTGGCGCAGAAAAAAATGCCTGATGCGACGCTGCGCGTCTTATACTCCCACATATGCCAG
ATTCAGCAACGGATACGGCTTCCCCAACTTGCCCACTTCCATACGTGTCCTCCTTACCAGAAATTTATCC
TTAAGGTCGTCAGCTATCCTGCAGGCGATCTCTCGATTTCGATCAAGACATTCCTTTAATGGTCTTTTCT
GGACACCACTAGGGGTCAGAAGTAGTTCATCAAACTTTCTTCCCTCCCTAATCTCATTGGTTACCTTGGG
CTATCGAAACTTAATTAACCAGTCAAGTCAGCTACTTGGCGAGATCGACTTGTCTGGGTTTCGACTACGC
TCAGAATTGCGTCAGTCAAGTTCGATCTGGTCCTTGCTATTGCACCCGTTCTCCGATTACGAGTTTCATT
TAAATCATGTGAGCAAAAGGCCAGCAAAAGGCCAGGAACCGTAAAAAGGCCGCGTTGCTGGCGTTTTTCC
ATAGGCTCCGCCCCCCTGACGAGCATCACAAAAATCGACGCTCAAGTCAGAGGTGGCGAAACCCGACAGG
ACTATAAAGATACCAGGCGTTTCCCCCTGGAAGCTCCCTCGTGCGCTCTCCTGTTCCGACCCTGCCGCTT
ACCGGATACCTGTCCGCCTTTCTCCCTTCGGGAAGCGTGGCGCTTTCTCATAGCTCACGCTGTAGGTATC
TCAGTTCGGTGTAGGTCGTTCGCTCCAAGCTGGGCTGTGTGCACGAACCCCCCGTTCAGCCCGACCGCTG
CGCCTTATCCGGTAACTATCGTCTTGAGTCCAACCCGGTAAGACACGACTTATCGCCACTGGCAGCAGCC
ACTGGTAACAGGATTAGCAGAGCGAGGTATGTAGGCGGTGCTACAGAGTTCTTGAAGTGGTGGCCTAACT
ACGGCTACACTAGAAGAACAGTATTTGGTATCTGCGCTCTGCTGAAGCCAGTTACCTTCGGAAAAAGAGT
TGGTAGCTCTTGATCCGGCAAACAAACCACCGCTGGTAGCGGTGGTTTTTTTGTTTGCAAGCAGCAGATT
ACGCGCAGAAAAAAAGGATCTCAAGAAGATCCTTTGATCTTTTCTACGGGGTCTGACGCTCAGTGGAACG
AAAACTCACGTTAAGGGATTTTGGTCATGAGATTATCAAAAAGGATCTTCACCTAGATCCTTTTAAATTA
AAAATGAAGTTTTAAATCAATCTAAAGTATATATGAGTAAACTTGGTCTGACAGTTACCAATGCTTAATC
AGTGAGGCACCTATCTCAGCGATCTGTCTATTTCGTTCATCCATAGTTGCATTTAAATTTCCGAACTCTC
CAAGGCCCTCGTCGGAAAATCTTCAAACCTTTCGTCCGATCCATCTTGCAGGCTACCTCTCGAACGAACT
ATCGCAAGTCTCTTGGCCGGCCTTGCGCCTTGGCTATTGCTTGGCAGCGCCTATCGCCAGGTATTACTCC
AATCCCGAATATCCGAGATCGGGATCACCCGAGAGAAGTTCAACCTACATCCTCAATCCCGATCTATCCG
AGATCCGAGGAATATCGAAATCGGGGCGCGCCTGGCCTCCGCGCCGGGTTTTGGCGCCTCCCGCGGGCGC
CCCCCTCGTCACGGCGAGCGCTGCCACGTCAGACGAAGGGCGCAGGAGCGTCCTGATCCTTCCGCCCGGA
CGCTCAGGACAGCGGCCCGCTGCTCATAAGACTCGGCCTTAGAACCCCAGTATCAGCAGAAGGACATTTT
AGGACGGGACTTGGGTGACTCTAGGGCACTGGTTTTCTTTCCAGAGAGCGGAACAGGCGAGGAAAAGTAG
TCCCTTCTCGGCGATTCTGCGGAGGGATCTCCGTGGGGCGGTGAACGCCGATGATTATATAAGGACGCGC
CGGGTGTGGCACAGCTAGTTCCGTCGCAGCCGGGATTTGGGTCGCGGTTCTTGTTTGTGGATCGCTGTGA
TCGTCACTTGGTGAGTAGCGGGCTGCTGGGCTGGCCGGGGCTTTCGTGGCCGCCGGGCCGCTCGGTGGGA
CGGAAGCGTGTGGAGAGACCGCCAAGGGCTGTAGTCTGGGTCCGCGAGCAAGGTTGCCCTGAACTGGGGG
TTGGGGGGAGCGCAGCAAAATGGCGGCTGTTCCCGAGTCTTGAATGGAAGACGCTTGTGAGGCGGGCTGT
GAGGTCGTTGAAACAAGGTGGGGGGCATGGTGGGCGGCAAGAACCCAAGGTCTTGAGCCCTTCGCTAATG
CGGGAAAGCTCTTATTCGGGTGAGATGGGCTGGGCACCATCTGGGGACCCTGACGTGAAGTTTGTCACTG
ACTGGAGAACTCGGTTTGTCGTCTGTTGCGGGGGCGGCAGTTATGGCGGTGCCGTTGGGCAGTGCACCCG
TACCTTTGGGAGCGCGCGCCCTCGTCGTGTCGTGACGTCACCCGTTCTGTTGGCTTATAATGCAGGGTGG
GGCCACCTGCCGGTAGGTGTGCGGTAGGCTTTTCTCCGTCGCAGGACGCAGGGTTCGGGCCTAGGGTAGG
CTCTCCTGAATCGACAGGCGCCGGACCTCTGGTGAGGGGAGGGATAAGTGAGGCGTCAGTTTCTTTGGTC
GGTTTTATGTACCTATCTTCTTAAGTAGCTGAAGCTCCGGTTTTGAACTATGCGCTCGGGGTTGGCGAGT
GTGTTTTGTGAAGTTTTTTAGGCACCTTTTGAAATGTAATCATTTGGGTCAATATGTAATTTTCAGTGTT
AGACTTGTAAATTGTCCGCTAAATTCTGGCCGTTTTTGGCTTTTTTGTTAGACAACATGACCGAGTACAA
GCCCACGGTGCGCCTCGCCACCCGCGACGACGTCCCCAGGGCCGTACGCACCCTCGCCGCCGCGTTCGCC
GACTACCCCGCCACGCGCCACACCGTCGATCCGGACCGCCACATCGAGCGGGTCACCGAGCTGCAAGAAC
TCTTCCTCACGCGCGTCGGGCTCGACATCGGCAAGGTGTGGGTCGCGGACGACGGCGCCGCGGTGGCGGT
CTGGACCACGCCGGAGAGCGTCGAAGCGGGGGCGGTGTTCGCCGAGATCGGCCCGCGCATGGCCGAGTTG
AGCGGTTCCCGGCTGGCCGCGCAGCAACAGATGGAGGGCCTCCTGGCGCCGCACCGGCCCAAGGAGCCCG
CGTGGTTCCTGGCCACCGTCGGCGTCTCGCCCGACCACCAGGGCAAGGGTCTGGGCAGCGCCGTCGTGCT
CCCCGGAGTGGAGGCCGCCGAGCGCGCCGGGGTGCCCGCCTTCCTGGAGACCTCCGCGCCCCGCAACCTC
CCCTTCTACGAGCGGCTCGGCTTCACCGTCACCGCCGACGTCGAGGTGCCCGAAGGACCGCGCACCTGGT
GCATGACCCGCAAGCCCGGTGCCTAGGCTAGTATGTAAGCCTAGTCTTAGATAATAAAATCGCTATCCAT
CGAAGATGGATGTGTGTTGGTTTTTTGTGTGTGTAACGCTAGGCGCGCCTGGTGTACCGAGAACGATCCT
CTCAGTGCGAGTCTCGACGATCCATATCGTTGCTTGGCAGTCAGCCAGTCGGAATCCAGCTTGGGACCCA
GGAAGTCCAATCGTCAGATATTGTACTCAAGCCTGGTCACGGCAGCGTACCGATCTGTTTAAACCTAGAT
ATTGATAGTCTGATCGGTCAACGTATAATCGAGTCCTAGCTTTTGCAAACATCTATCAAGAGACAGGATC
AGCAGGAGGCTTTCGCATGAGTATTCAACATTTCCGTGTCGCCCTTATTCCCTTTTTTGCGGCATTTTGC
CTTCCTGTTTTTGCTCACCCAGAAACGCTGGTGAAAGTAAAAGATGCTGAAGATCAGTTGGGTGCGCGAG
TGGGTTACATCGAACTGGATCTCAACAGCGGTAAGATCCTTGAGAGTTTTCGCCCCGAAGAACGCTTTCC
AATGATGAGCACTTTTAAAGTTCTGCTATGTGGCGCGGTATTATCCCGTATTGACGCCGGGCAAGAGCAA
CTCGGTCGCCGCATACACTATTCTCAGAATGACTTGGTTGAGTATTCACCAGTCACAGAAAAGCATCTTA
CGGATGGCATGACAGTAAGAGAATTATGCAGTGCTGCCATAACCATGAGTGATAACACTGCGGCCAACTT
ACTTCTGACAACGATTGGAGGACCGAAGGAGCTAACCGCTTTTTTGCACAACATGGGGGATCATGTAACT
CGCCTTGATCGTTGGGAACCGGAGCTGAATGAAGCCATACCAAACGACGAGCGTGACACCACGATGCCTG
TAGCAATGGCAACAACCTTGCGTAAACTATTAACTGGCGAACTACTTACTCTAGCTTCCCGGCAACAGTT
GATAGACTGGATGGAGGCGGATAAAGTTGCAGGACCACTTCTGCGCTCGGCCCTTCCGGCTGGCTGGTTT
ATTGCTGATAAATCTGGAGCCGGTGAGCGTGGGTCTCGCGGTATCATTGCAGCACTGGGGCCAGATGGTA
AGCCCTCCCGTATCGTAGTTATCTACACGACGGGGAGTCAGGCAACTATGGATGAACGAAATAGACAGAT
CGCTGAGATAGGTGCCTCACTGATTAAGCATTGGTAACCGATTCTAGGTGCATTGGCGCAGAAAAAAATG
CCTGATGCGACGCTGCGCGTCTTATACTCCCACATATGCCAGATTCAGCAACGGATACGGCTTCCCCAAC
TTGCCCACTTCCATACGTGTCCTCCTTACCAGAAATTTATCCTTAAGATCGTTTAAACTCGACTCTGGCT
CTATCGAATCTCCGTCGTTTCGAGCTTACGCGAACAGCCGTGGCGCTCATTTGCTCGTCGGGCATCGAAT
CTCGTCAGCTATCGTCAGCTTACCTTTTTGGCAGCGATCGCGGCTCCCGACATCTTGGACCATTAGCTCC
ACAGGTATCTTCTTCCCTCTAGTGGTCATAACAGCAGCTTCAGCTACCTCTCAATTCAAAAAACCCCTCA
AGACCCGTTTAGAGGCCCCAAGGGGTTATGCTATCAATCGTTGCGTTACACACACAAAAAACCAACACAC
ATCCATCTTCGATGGATAGCGATTTTATTATCTAACTGCTGATCGAGTGTAGCCAGATCTAGTAATCAAT
TACGGGGTCATTAGTTCATAGCCCATATATGGAGTTCCGCGTTACATAACTTACGGTAAATGGCCCGCCT
GGCTGACCGCCCAACGACCCCCGCCCATTGACGTCAATAATGACGTATGTTCCCATAGTAACGCCAATAG
GGACTTTCCATTGACGTCAATGGGTGGAGTATTTACGGTAAACTGCCCACTTGGCAGTACATCAAGTGTA
TCATATGCCAAGTACGCCCCCTATTGACGTCAATGACGGTAAATGGCCCGCCTGGCATTATGCCCAGTAC
ATGACCTTATGGGACTTTCCTACTTGGCAGTACATCTACGTATTAGTCATCGCTATTACCATGCTGATGC
GGTTTTGGCAGTACATCAATGGGCGTGGATAGCGGTTTGACTCACGGGGATTTCCAAGTCTCCACCCCAT
TGACGTCAATGGGAGTTTGTTTTGGCACCAAAATCAACGGGACTTTCCAAAATGTCGTAACAACTCCGCC
CCATTGACGCAAATGGGCGGTAGGCGTGTACGGTGGGAGGTCTATATAAGCAGAGCTGGTTTAGTGAACC
GTCAGATCAGATCTTTGTCGATCCTACCATCCACTCGACACACCCGCCAGCGGCCGC
